>Addgene plasmid #208861 | TLNRD1_5H_eGFP | addgene full sequence | sequence record 416573 | Addgene NGS Result
GATACCGCGAGACCCACGCTCACCGGCTCCAGATTTATCAGCAATAAACCAGCCAGCCGGAAGGGCCGAG
CGCAGAAGTGGTCCTGCAACTTTATCCGCCTCCATCCAGTCTATTAATTGTTGCCGGGAAGCTAGAGTAA
GTAGTTCGCCAGTTAATAGTTTGCGCAACGTTGTTGCCATTGCTACAGGCATCGTGGTGTCACGCTCGTC
GTTTGGTATGGCTTCATTCAGCTCCGGTTCCCAACGATCAAGGCGAGTTACATGATCCCCCATGTTGTGC
AAAAAAGCGGTTAGCTCCTTCGGTCCTCCGATCGTTGTCAGAAGTAAGTTGGCCGCAGTGTTATCACTCA
TGGTTATGGCAGCACTGCATAATTCTCTTACTGTCATGCCATCCGTAAGATGCTTTTCTGTGACTGGTGA
GTACTCAACCAAGTCATTCTGAGAATAGTGTATGCGGCGACCGAGTTGCTCTTGCCCGGCGTCAATACGG
GATAATACCGCGCCACATAGCAGAACTTTAAAAGTGCTCATCATTGGAAAACGTTCTTCGGGGCGAAAAC
TCTCAAGGATCTTACCGCTGTTGAGATCCAGTTCGATGTAACCCACTCGTGCACCCAACTGATCTTCAGC
ATCTTTTACTTTCACCAGCGTTTCTGGGTGAGCAAAAACAGGAAGGCAAAATGCCGCAAAAAAGGGAATA
AGGGCGACACGGAAATGTTGAATACTCATACTCTTCCTTTTTCAATATTATTGAAGCATTTATCAGGGTT
ATTGTCTCATGAGCGGATACATATTTGAATGTATTTAGAAAAATAAACAAATAGGGGTTCCGCGCACATT
TCCCCGAAAAGTGCCACCTGACGTCGACGGATCGGGAGATCTCCCGATCCCCTATGGTGCACTCTCAGTA
CAATCTGCTCTGATGCCGCATAGTTAAGCCAGTATCTGCTCCCTGCTTGTGTGTTGGAGGTCGCTGAGTA
GTGCGCGAGCAAAATTTAAGCTACAACAAGGCAAGGCTTGACCGACAATTGCATGAAGAATCTGCTTAGG
GTTAGGCGTTTTGCGCTGCTTCGCGATGTACGGGCCAGATATACGCGTTGACATTGATTATTGACTAGTT
ATTAATAGTAATCAATTACGGGGTCATTAGTTCATAGCCCATATATGGAGTTCCGCGTTACATAACTTAC
GGTAAATGGCCCGCCTGGCTGACCGCCCAACGACCCCCGCCCATTGACGTCAATAATGACGTATGTTCCC
ATAGTAACGCCAATAGGGACTTTCCATTGACGTCAATGGGTGGAGTATTTACGGTAAACTGCCCACTTGG
CAGTACATCAAGTGTATCATATGCCAAGTACGCCCCCTATTGACGTCAATGACGGTAAATGGCCCGCCTG
GCATTATGCCCAGTACATGACCTTATGGGACTTTCCTACTTGGCAGTACATCTACGTATTAGTCATCGCT
ATTACCATGGTGATGCGGTTTTGGCAGTACATCAATGGGCGTGGATAGCGGTTTGACTCACGGGGATTTC
CAAGTCTCCACCCCATTGACGTCAATGGGAGTTTGTTTTGGCACCAAAATCAACGGGACTTTCCAAAATG
TCGTAACAACTCCGCCCCATTGACGCAAATGGGCGGTAGGCGTGTACGGTGGGAGGTCTATATAAGCAGA
GCTCTCTGGCTAACTAGAGAACCCACTGCTTACTGGCTTATCGAAATTAATACGACTCACTATAGGGAGA
CCCAAGCTGGCTAGCGTTTAAACTTAAGCTTGCCACCATGAGCAAGGGCGAGGAGCTGTTCACCGGGGTG
GTGCCCATCCTGGTCGAGCTGGACGGCGACGTAAACGGCCACAAGTTCAGCGTGTCCGGCGAGGGCGAGG
GCGATGCCACCTACGGCAAGCTGACCCTGAAGTTCATCTGCACCACCGGCAAGCTGCCCGTGCCCTGGCC
CACCCTCGTGACCACCCTGACCTACGGCGTGCAGTGCTTCAGCCGCTACCCCGACCACATGAAGCAGCAC
GACTTCTTCAAGTCCGCCATGCCCGAAGGCTACGTCCAGGAGCGCACCATCTTCTTCAAGGACGACGGCA
ACTACAAGACCCGCGCCGAGGTGAAGTTCGAGGGCGACACCCTGGTGAACCGCATCGAGCTGAAGGGCAT
CGACTTCAAGGAGGACGGCAACATCCTGGGGCACAAGCTGGAGTACAACTACAACAGCCACAACGTCTAT
ATCATGGCCGACAAGCAGAAGAACGGCATCAAGGTGAACTTCAAGATCCGCCACAACATCGAGGACGGCA
GCGTGCAGCTCGCCGACCACTACCAGCAGAACACCCCCATCGGCGACGGCCCCGTGCTGCTGCCCGACAA
CCACTACCTGAGCACCCAGTCCGCCCTGAGCAAAGACCCCAACGAGAAGCGCGATCACATGGTCCTGCTG
GAGTTCGTGACCGCCGCCGGGATCACTCACGGCATGGACGAGCTGTACAAGGGTACCGAGCTCGGATCCA
TGGCTAGCGGCAGCGCCGGGAAGCCCACTGGCGAGGCGGCTTCTCCGGCTCCTGCGAGCGCCATCGGCGG
GGCCAGCTCGCAGCCGCGGAAGAGGCTGGTATCCGTCTGCGACCACTGCAAGGGCAAGATGCAGCTGGTG
GCTGACCTGCTGCTGCTGTCGAGCGAGGCGCGGCCCGTGCTCTTCGAGGGCCCCGCCTCCTCTGGTGCCG
GCGCCGAGTCCTTCGAGCAGTGCCGGGACACCATCATCGCGCGCACCAAGGGGCTCTCCATCCTCACCCA
CGACGTGCAGAGCCAGCTCAACATGGGCCGCTTCGGGGAGGCGGGGGACAGCCTGGTGGAGCTGGGCGAC
CTGGTGGTGTCGCTGACCGAGTGCTCGGCCCACGCGGCCTATCTGGCCGCTGTGGCCACGCCGGGCGCCC
AGGCGGCAGCTGTGAGCGCCGAGGGCAAGGCGGTGCAGACCGCCATCCTGGGCGGCGCCATGAGCGTGGT
GTCGGCCTGCGTGCTCCTGACCCAGTGCCTCAGGGATCTGGCGCAGCACCCCGACGGGGGCGCCAAGATG
TCGGACCACAGGGAGAGGCTGAGGAACTCGGCCTGCGCCGTGTCTGAAGGCTGCACCCTGCTATCTCAGG
CTTTAAGGGAGAGGTCTTCGCCCAGGACTTTACCGCCAGTGAATTCCAATTCTGTGAATTAGCTCGAGTC
TAGAGGGCCCGTTTAAACCCGCTGATCAGCCTCGACTGTGCCTTCTAGTTGCCAGCCATCTGTTGTTTGC
CCCTCCCCCGTGCCTTCCTTGACCCTGGAAGGTGCCACTCCCACTGTCCTTTCCTAATAAAATGAGGAAA
TTGCATCGCATTGTCTGAGTAGGTGTCATTCTATTCTGGGGGGTGGGGTGGGGCAGGACAGCAAGGGGGA
GGATTGGGAAGACAATAGCAGGCATGCTGGGGATGCGGTGGGCTCTATGGCTTCTGAGGCGGAAAGAACC
AGCTGGGGCTCTAGGGGGTATCCCC
[124 nt withheld, positions 3526-3649]
C
[91 nt withheld, positions 3651-3741]
A
[49 nt withheld, positions 3743-3791]
CCTTTGACGTTGGAGTCCACGTTCTTT
[37 nt withheld, positions 3819-3855]
ACCCTATCTCGGTCTATTCTTTTGATTTATAAGGGATTTTGCCGATTTCGGCCTATTGGTTAAAAAATGA
GCTGATTTAACAAAAATTTAACGCGAATTAATTCTGTGGAATGTGTGTCAGTTAGGGTGTGGAAAGTCCC
CAGGCTCCCCAGCAGGCAGAAGTATGCAAAGCATGCATCTCAATTAGTCAGCAACCAGGTGTGGAAAGTC
CCCAGGCTCCCCAGCAGGCAGAAGTATGCAAAGCATGCATCTCAATTAGTCAGCAACCATAGTCCCGCCC
CTAACTCCGCCCATCCCGCCCCTAACTCCGCCCAGTTCCGCCCATTCTCCGCCCCATGGCTGACTAATTT
TTTTTATTTATGCAGAGGCCGAGGCCGCCTCTGCCTCTGAGCTATTCCAGAAGTAGTGAGGAGGCTTTTT
TGGAGGCCTAGGCTTTTGCAAAAAGCTCCCGGGAGCTTGTATATCCATTTTCGGATCTGATCAAGAGACA
GGATGAGGATCGTTTCGCATGATTGAACAAGATGGATTGCACGCAGGTTCTCCGGCCGCTTGGGTGGAGA
GGCTATTCGGCTATGACTGGGCACAACAGACAATCGGCTGCTCTGATGCCGCCGTGTTCCGGCTGTCAGC
GCAGGGGCGCCCGGTTCTTTTTGTCAAGACCGACCTGTCCGGTGCCCTGAATGAACTGCAGGACGAGGCA
GCGCGGCTATCGTGGCTGGCCACGACGGGCGTTCCTTGCGCAGCTGTGCTCGACGTTGTCACTGAAGCGG
GAAGGGACTGGCTGCTATTGGGCGAAGTGCCGGGGCAGGATCTCCTGTCATCTCACCTTGCTCCTGCCGA
GAAAGTATCCATCATGGCTGATGCAATGCGGCGGCTGCATACGCTTGATCCGGCTACCTGCCCATTCGAC
CACCAAGCGAAACATCGCATCGAGCGAGCACGTACTCGGATGGAAGCCGGTCTTGTCGATCAGGATGATC
TGGACGAAGAGCATCAGGGGCTCGCGCCAGCCGAACTGTTCGCCAGGCTCAAGGCGCGCATGCCCGACGG
CGAGGATCTCGTCGTGACCCATGGCGATGCCTGCTTGCCGAATATCATGGTGGAAAATGGCCGCTTTTCT
GGATTCATCGACTGTGGCCGGCTGGGTGTGGCGGACCGCTATCAGGACATAGCGTTGGCTACCCGTGATA
TTGCTGAAGAGCTTGGCGGCGAATGGGCTGACCGCTTCCTCGTGCTTTACGGTATCGCCGCTCCCGATTC
GCAGCGCATCGCCTTCTATCGCCTTCTTGACGAGTTCTTCTGAGCGGGACTCTGGGGTTCGAAATGACCG
ACCAAGCGACGCCCAACCTGCCATCACGAGATTTCGATTCCACCGCCGCCTTCTATGAAAGGTTGGGCTT
CGGAATCGTTTTCCGGGACGCCGGCTGGATGATCCTCCAGCGCGGGGATCTCATGCTGGAGTTCTTCGCC
CACCCCAACTTGTTTATTGCAGCTTATAATGGTTACAAATAAAGCAATAGCATCACAAATTTCACAAATA
AAGCATTTTTTTCACTGCATTCTAGTTGTGGTTTGTCCAAACTCATCAATGTATCTTATCATGTCTGTAT
ACCGTCGACCTCTAGCTAGAGCTTGGCGTAATCATGGTCATAGCTGTTTCCTGTGTGAAATTGTTATCCG
CTCACAATTCCACACAACATACGAGCCGGAAGCATAAAGTGTAAAGCCTGGGGTGCCTAATGAGTGAGCT
AACTCACATTAATTGCGTTGCGCTCACTGCCCGCTTTCCAGTCGGGAAACCTGTCGTGCCAGCTGCATTA
ATGAATCGGCCAACGCGCGGGGAGAGGCGGTTTGCGTATTGGGCGCTCTTCCGCTTCCTCGCTCACTGAC
TCGCTGCGCTCGGTCGTTCGGCTGCGGCGAGCGGTATCAGCTCACTCAAAGGCGGTAATACGGTTATCCA
CAGAATCAGGGGATAACGCAGGAAAGAACATGTGAGCAAAAGGCCAGCAAAAGGCCAGGAACCGTAAAAA
GGCCGCGTTGCTGGCGTTTTTCCATAGGCTCCGCCCCCCTGACGAGCATCACAAAAATCGACGCTCAAGT
CAGAGGTGGCGAAACCCGACAGGACTATAAAGATACCAGGCGTTTCCCCCTGGAAGCTCCCTCGTGCGCT
CTCCTGTTCCGACCCTGCCGCTTACCGGATACCTGTCCGCCTTTCTCCCTTCGGGAAGCGTGGCGCTTTC
TCATAGCTCACGCTGTAGGTATCTCAGTTCGGTGTAGGTCGTTCGCTCCAAGCTGGGCTGTGTGCACGAA
CCCCCCGTTCAGCCCGACCGCTGCGCCTTATCCGGTAACTATCGTCTTGAGTCCAACCCGGTAAGACACG
ACTTATCGCCACTGGCAGCAGCCACTGGTAACAGGATTAGCAGAGCGAGGTATGTAGGCGGTGCTACAGA
GTTCTTGAAGTGGTGGCCTAACTACGGCTACACTAGAAGAACAGTATTTGGTATCTGCGCTCTGCTGAAG
CCAGTTACCTTCGGAAAAAGAGTTGGTAGCTCTTGATCCGGCAAACAAACCACCGCTGGTAGCGGTGGTT
TTTTTGTTTGCAAGCAGCAGATTACGCGCAGAAAAAAAGGATCTCAAGAAGATCCTTTGATCTTTTCTAC
GGGGTCTGACGCTCAGTGGAACGAAAACTCACGTTAAGGGATTTTGGTCATGAGATTATCAAAAAGGATC
TTCACCTAGATCCTTTTAAATTAAAAATGAAGTTTTAAATCAATCTAAAGTATATATGAGTAAACTTGGT
CTGACAGTTACCAATGCTTAATCAGTGAGGCACCTATCTCAGCGATCTGTCTATTTCGTTCATCCATAGT
TGCCTGACTCCCCGTCGTGTAGATAACTACGATACGGGAGGGCTTACCATCTGGCCCCAGTGCTGCAAT
Features (pLannotate 1.2.2; 21 found; start..end, strand, type, name):
    730..834     -  promoter       AmpR promoter: bla
    893..945     -  misc_feature   bom (fragment): basis of mobility region from pBR322
   1100..1479    +  enhancer       CMV enhancer: human cytomegalovirus immediate early enhancer
   1480..1683    +  promoter       CMV promoter: human cytomegalovirus (CMV) immediate early promoter
   1679..1712    +  LTR            5' LTR (truncated) (fragment): truncated 5' long terminal repeat (LTR) from HIV-1
   1728..1746    +  promoter       T7 promoter: promoter for bacteriophage T7 RNA polymerase
   1788..2501    +  CDS            GFP (S65T): GFP (S65T) is a basic (constitutively fluorescent) green fluorescent protein published in 1995, derived from Aequorea victoria.
   2520..3209    +  CDS            TLNRD1 (fragment): TLRN1_HUMAN - Also known as MESDC1 From Homo sapiens (Human).
   3256..3480    +  polyA_signal   bGH poly(A) signal: bovine growth hormone polyadenylation signal
   3484..3505    +  promoter       SV40 promoter (fragment): SV40 enhancer and early promoter
   3526..3954    +  rep_origin     f1 ori (sequence partly withheld): f1 bacteriophage origin of replication; arrow indicates direction of (+) strand synthesis
   3968..4297    +  promoter       SV40 promoter: SV40 enhancer and early promoter
   4364..5155    +  CDS            neo: KKA2_KLEPN - Also known as kan, nptII. Experimental evidence at protein level: Swiss-Prot protein existence level 1. Resistance to kanamycin, neomycin, paromomycin, ribostamycin, butirosin and gentamicin B. From Klebsiella pneumoniae.
   5179..5337    +  CDS            ble (fragment): BLE_KLEPN - Experimental evidence at protein level: Swiss-Prot protein existence level 1. Binding protein with a strong affinity to the bleomycin family of antibiotics. Binds to CL990; an antimitotic-antibiotic compound. From Klebsiella pneumoniae.
   5332..5453    +  polyA_signal   SV40 poly(A) signal: SV40 polyadenylation signal
   5526..5542    -  protein_bind   lac operator: The lac repressor binds to the lac operator to inhibit transcription in E. coli. This inhibition can be relieved by adding lactose or isopropyl-β-D-thiogalactopyranoside (IPTG). lac repressor encoded by lacI
   5550..5580    -  promoter       lac promoter: promoter for the E. coli lac operon
   5595..5616    -  protein_bind   CAP binding site: CAP binding activates transcription in the presence of cAMP. E. coli catabolite activator protein
   5629..5721    -  CDS            lacI (fragment): lac repressor; lacI; The lac repressor binds to the lac operator to inhibit transcription in E. coli. This inhibition can be relieved by adding lactose or isopropyl-β-D-thiogalactopyranoside (IPTG).
   5904..6492    -  rep_origin     ori: high-copy-number ColE1/pMB1/pBR322/pUC origin of replication
   6663..729     -  CDS            AmpR (across the origin): β-lactamase; bla; confers resistance to ampicillin, carbenicillin, and related antibiotics
