[The description below was written by a language model from this plasmid's Addgene catalogue record and pLannotate feature annotations shown in this document.]
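Description:
TLNRD1_5H_eGFP is a mammalian expression plasmid built on the pcDNA3.1(+)-N-eGFP backbone, designed to produce an N-terminally eGFP-tagged truncation of human TLNRD1 (also known as MESDC1). The insert lacks amino acids 142-273, leaving what the record calls the five-helix bundle of the protein. It was made by gene synthesis and cloned between the BamHI and XhoI sites, downstream of and in frame with the GFP coding sequence. In the 6,794 nt sequenced record, the annotation shows the GFP open reading frame (called by the software as the S65T variant, consistent with eGFP) followed shortly by a TLNRD1 fragment of about 690 nt.

Expression of the fusion is driven by the human cytomegalovirus immediate early enhancer and promoter and terminated by the bovine growth hormone polyadenylation signal. A T7 promoter sits between the CMV promoter and the coding sequence and could support in vitro transcription. A separate cassette, made up of the SV40 early promoter, the neomycin phosphotransferase gene and the SV40 poly(A) signal, allows G418 selection of stably transfected mammalian cells. In bacteria the plasmid replicates from a high-copy ColE1/pUC-type origin and is selected with ampicillin through the β-lactamase gene; an f1 origin is also present. Short annotated fragments such as the HIV-1 LTR, ble, lacI and bom hits are probably backbone remnants or partial similarity matches rather than functional elements.

The construct is intended for expressing and visualising the isolated TLNRD1 five-helix bundle in mammalian cells. It comes from work identifying TLNRD1 as a CCM complex component that regulates endothelial barrier integrity.
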