Addgene plasmid #208861: TLNRD1_5H_eGFP
Purpose: Express eGFP-TLNRD1 5 helix bundle (TLNRD1 lacking amino acids 142-273) in mammalian cells.
Depositing lab: Guillaume Jacquemet. Depositing organization: Abo Akademi University. Publication: TLNRD1 is a CCM complex component and regulates endothelial barrier integrity. Ball NJ, Ghimire S, Follain G, Pajari AO, Wurzinger D, Vaitkeviciute M, Cowell AR, Berki B, Ivaska J, Paatero I, Goult BT, Jacquemet G. J Cell Biol. 2024 Sep 2;223(9):e202310030. doi: 10.1083/jcb.202310030. Epub 2024 Jul 16. PubMed 39013281.
Backbone
  Vector backbone: pcDNA3.1(+)-N-eGFP
  Vector type: Mammalian Expression
Growth in bacteria
  Bacterial resistance: Ampicillin, 100 μg/mL
  Growth temperature: 37°C
  Growth strain: DH5alpha
  Copy number: Unknown
Gene/Insert
  Gene/Insert name: TLNRD1 5 helix bundle (alt name: MESDC1)
  Species: H. sapiens (human)
  Mutation: Deleted amino acid 142-273
  Entrez Gene: TLNRD1 (a.k.a. MESDC1)
  Cloning method: Restriction Enzyme; 5′ cloning site BamHI (unknown if destroyed); 3′ cloning site XhoI (unknown if destroyed)
  Sequencing primers: 5′ CMV
Resource information
  A portion of this plasmid was derived from a plasmid made by: This construct was purchased from GenScript. Briefly, the gene fragments were synthesized using gene synthesis and cloned into pcDNA3.1(+)-N-eGFP using the BamHI/XhoI sites.
Terms and licenses: Academic/Nonprofit Terms; Industry Terms: Not Available to Industry
How to cite: TLNRD1_5H_eGFP was a gift from Guillaume Jacquemet (Addgene plasmid # 208861 ; http://n2t.net/addgene:208861 ; RRID:Addgene_208861)
